Addgene plasmid #141931: TFORF2121
Purpose: Lentiviral vector for overexpressing transcription factor ORFs with unique 24-bp barcodes. Barcodes facilitate identification of transcription factors in pooled screens.
Depositing lab: Feng Zhang. Depositing organization: Broad Institute. Publication: A transcription factor atlas of directed differentiation. Joung J, Ma S, Tay T, Geiger-Schuller KR, Kirchgatterer PC, Verdine VK, Guo B, Arias-Garcia MA, Allen WE, Singh A, Kuksenko O, Abudayyeh OO, Gootenberg JS, Fu Z, Macrae RK, Buenrostro JD, Regev A, Zhang F. Cell. 2023 Jan 5;186(1):209-229.e26. doi: 10.1016/j.cell.2022.11.026. PubMed 36608654.
Backbone
  Vector backbone: pLX_TRC317
  Backbone manufacturer: Broad Institute Genetic Perturbation Platform
  Backbone size w/o insert (bp): 8264
  Vector type: Mammalian Expression, Lentiviral
  Selectable markers: Puromycin
Growth in bacteria
  Bacterial resistance: Ampicillin, 100 μg/mL
  Growth temperature: 37°C
  Growth strain: NEB Stable
  Copy number: High Copy
Gene/Insert
  Gene/Insert name: HOPX
  Species: H. sapiens (human)
  Insert size (bp): 323
  Entrez Gene: HOPX (a.k.a. CAMEO, HOD, HOP, LAGY, NECC1, OB1, SMAP31, TOTO)
  Promoter: EF1a
  Cloning method: Unknown
  Sequencing primers: 5′ GGGTGGAGACTGAAGTTAGGCCAG; 3′ CACATAGCGTAAAAGGAGCAACATAG
Terms and licenses: Academic/Nonprofit Terms; Industry Terms: Not Available to Industry
Depositor comments: NM_001145459,NM_139211,NM_139212,XM_017008734,XM_017008731,XM_017008730,XM_017008733,XM_017008729,XM_017008732,ENST00000337881,ENST00000503639,ENST00000553379,ENST00000381255,ENST00000317745,ENST00000555760,ENST00000556614,ENST00000556376,ENST00000508121 . The transcription factor ORF portion of this plasmid was synthesized by Genewiz. Please test multiple small colonies in case of plasmid recombination. To make this collection available in a timely manner, a portion of this collection was not fully sequenced by Addgene. If an Addgene verified full plasmid sequence is not available, please contact us prior to placing an order to request the full sequence.
How to cite: TFORF2121 was a gift from Feng Zhang (Addgene plasmid # 141931 ; http://n2t.net/addgene:141931 ; RRID:Addgene_141931)
