[The description below was written by a language model from this plasmid's Addgene catalogue record and pLannotate feature annotations shown in this document.]
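Description:
TFORF2121 is a lentiviral mammalian expression plasmid built on the pLX_TRC317 backbone, belonging to a barcoded transcription factor ORF collection designed for overexpression and pooled screening. It carries the human HOPX open reading frame, which encodes an atypical homeodomain protein that does not bind DNA itself but modulates SRF-dependent transcription. The synthesized ORF sits directly downstream of a strong constitutive EF-1α promoter and is followed by a WPRE, which enhances transcript stability and expression. According to the record, each construct in the collection carries a unique 24-bp barcode so that the transcription factor can be identified by sequencing in pooled experiments. The barcode is not annotated as a feature, although the short region between the ORF and the WPRE (where a small U6-like fragment is called) is a plausible location. The depositor lists numerous HOPX transcript isoforms that correspond to this ORF.

The viral architecture is that of a third-generation, self-inactivating vector. An RSV promoter fused to a truncated HIV-1 5' LTR drives genomic RNA production in packaging cells, followed by the Ψ packaging signal, a gag fragment, the RRE for Rev-dependent export, a cPPT/CTS and a ΔU3 3' LTR. Upstream of the EF-1α cassette, an SV40 promoter drives puromycin N-acetyltransferase, allowing selection of transduced cells. An SV40 poly(A) signal and a second SV40 origin lie outside the 3' LTR. In bacteria the plasmid is maintained by a high-copy ColE1/pUC origin and ampicillin resistance, with an f1 origin and lac-derived remnants also present. The depositor notes a risk of recombination, as is common for LTR-containing plasmids.
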