Features (pLannotate 1.2.2; 31 found; start..end, strand, type, name):
      5..231     +  promoter       RSV promoter: Rous sarcoma virus enhancer/promoter
    232..412     +  LTR            5' LTR (truncated): truncated 5' long terminal repeat (LTR) from HIV-1
    459..584     +  misc_feature   HIV-1 Ψ: packaging signal of human immunodeficiency virus type 1
    568..931     +  CDS            HIV-1 gag (fragment): gag protein from human immunodeficiency virus 1; gag
   1077..1310    +  misc_feature   RRE: The Rev response element (RRE) of HIV-1 allows for Rev-dependent mRNA export from the nucleus to the cytoplasm.
   1687..1713    +  CDS            Rev (fragment): human immunodeficiency virus 1 (HIV-1) Rev protein; rev; enhances nuclear export of unspliced and incompletely spliced viral mRNAs
   1720..1743    +  promoter       SV40 promoter (fragment): SV40 early promoter
   1744..1815    +  promoter       SV40 promoter (fragment): SV40 enhancer and early promoter
   1839..1974    +  rep_origin     SV40 ori: SV40 origin of replication
   2020..2616    +  CDS            PuroR (fragment): puromycin N-acetyltransferase; pac from Streptomyces; confers resistance to puromycin
   2665..2782    +  misc_feature   cPPT/CTS: central polypurine tract and central termination sequence of HIV-1
   2847..2913    +  CDS            small t antigen (fragment): SV40 (simian virus 40) small t antigen
   2920..4098    +  promoter       EF-1α promoter: strong constitutive promoter for human elongation factor EF-1α
   4115..4333    +  CDS            HOPX: HOP_HUMAN - Also known as HOD, HOP, LAGY, NECC1, OB1. Experimental evidence at protein level: Swiss-Prot protein existence level 1. Atypical homeodomain protein which does not bind DNA and is required to modulate cardiac growth and development. Acts via its interaction with SRF, thereby modulating the expression of SRF- dependent cardiac-specific genes and cardiac development. Prevents SRF- dependent transcription either by inhibiting SRF binding to DNA or by recruiting histone deacetylase (HDAC) proteins that prevent transcription by SRF. Overexpression causes cardiac hypertrophy (By similari
   4349..4402    +  promoter       U6 promoter (fragment): RNA polymerase III promoter for human U6 snRNA
   4444..5032    +  misc_feature   WPRE: woodchuck hepatitis virus posttranscriptional regulatory element
   5083..5102    +  misc_feature   cPPT/CTS (fragment): central polypurine tract and central termination sequence of HIV-1
   5104..5337    +  LTR            3' LTR (ΔU3): self-inactivating 3' long terminal repeat (LTR) from HIV-1
   5415..5536    +  polyA_signal   SV40 poly(A) signal: SV40 polyadenylation signal
   5576..5711    +  rep_origin     SV40 ori: SV40 origin of replication
   5732..5750    -  promoter       T7 promoter: promoter for bacteriophage T7 RNA polymerase
   5758..5913    +  CDS            lacZα (fragment): LacZα fragment of β-galactosidase; lacZ fragment
   5918..6346    +  rep_origin     f1 ori (sequence partly withheld): f1 bacteriophage origin of replication; arrow indicates direction of (+) strand synthesis
   6399..6503    +  promoter       AmpR promoter: bla
   6504..7364    +  CDS            AmpR: β-lactamase; bla; confers resistance to ampicillin, carbenicillin, and related antibiotics
   7535..8123    +  rep_origin     ori: high-copy-number ColE1/pMB1/pBR322/pUC origin of replication
   8306..8398    +  CDS            lacI (fragment): lac repressor; lacI; The lac repressor binds to the lac operator to inhibit transcription in E. coli. This inhibition can be relieved by adding lactose or isopropyl-β-D-thiogalactopyranoside (IPTG).
   8411..8432    +  protein_bind   CAP binding site: CAP binding activates transcription in the presence of cAMP. E. coli catabolite activator protein
   8447..8477    +  promoter       lac promoter: promoter for the E. coli lac operon
   8485..8501    +  protein_bind   lac operator: The lac repressor binds to the lac operator to inhibit transcription in E. coli. This inhibition can be relieved by adding lactose or isopropyl-β-D-thiogalactopyranoside (IPTG). lac repressor encoded by lacI
   8546..8564    +  promoter       T3 promoter: promoter for bacteriophage T3 RNA polymerase
>Addgene plasmid #141931 | TFORF2121 | addgene full sequence | sequence record 396970 | Addgene NGS Result
TTAATGTAGTCTTATGCAATACTCTTGTAGTCTTGCAACATGGTAACGATGAGTTAGCAACATGCCTTAC
AAGGAGAGAAAAAGCACCGTGCATGCCGATTGGTGGAAGTAAGGTGGTACGATCGTGCCTTATTAGGAAG
GCAACAGACGGGTCTGACATGGATTGGACGAACCACTGAATTGCCGCATTGCAGAGATATTGTATTTAAG
TGCCTAGCTCGATACATAAACGGGTCTCTCTGGTTAGACCAGATCTGAGCCTGGGAGCTCTCTGGCTAAC
TAGGGAACCCACTGCTTAAGCCTCAATAAAGCTTGCCTTGAGTGCTTCAAGTAGTGTGTGCCCGTCTGTT
GTGTGACTCTGGTAACTAGAGATCCCTCAGACCCTTTTAGTCAGTGTGGAAAATCTCTAGCAGTGGCGCC
CGAACAGGGACTTGAAAGCGAAAGGGAAACCAGAGGAGCTCTCTCGACGCAGGACTCGGCTTGCTGAAGC
GCGCACGGCAAGAGGCGAGGGGCGGCGACTGGTGAGTACGCCAAAAATTTTGACTAGCGGAGGCTAGAAG
GAGAGAGATGGGTGCGAGAGCGTCAGTATTAAGCGGGGGAGAATTAGATCGCGATGGGAAAAAATTCGGT
TAAGGCCAGGGGGAAAGAAAAAATATAAATTAAAACATATAGTATGGGCAAGCAGGGAGCTAGAACGATT
CGCAGTTAATCCTGGCCTGTTAGAAACATCAGAAGGCTGTAGACAAATACTGGGACAGCTACAACCATCC
CTTCAGACAGGATCAGAAGAACTTAGATCATTATATAATACAGTAGCAACCCTCTATTGTGTGCATCAAA
GGATAGAGATAAAAGACACCAAGGAAGCTTTAGACAAGATAGAGGAAGAGCAAAACAAAAGTAAGACCAC
CGCACAGCAAGCGGCCGCTGATCTTCAGACCTGGAGGAGGAGATATGAGGGACAATTGGAGAAGTGAATT
ATATAAATATAAAGTAGTAAAAATTGAACCATTAGGAGTAGCACCCACCAAGGCAAAGAGAAGAGTGGTG
CAGAGAGAAAAAAGAGCAGTGGGAATAGGAGCTTTGTTCCTTGGGTTCTTGGGAGCAGCAGGAAGCACTA
TGGGCGCAGCGTCAATGACGCTGACGGTACAGGCCAGACAATTATTGTCTGGTATAGTGCAGCAGCAGAA
CAATTTGCTGAGGGCTATTGAGGCGCAACAGCATCTGTTGCAACTCACAGTCTGGGGCATCAAGCAGCTC
CAGGCAAGAATCCTGGCTGTGGAAAGATACCTAAAGGATCAACAGCTCCTGGGGATTTGGGGTTGCTCTG
GAAAACTCATTTGCACCACTGCTGTGCCTTGGAATGCTAGTTGGAGTAATAAATCTCTGGAACAGATTTG
GAATCACACGACCTGGATGGAGTGGGACAGAGAAATTAACAATTACACAAGCTTAATACACTCCTTAATT
GAAGAATCGCAAAACCAGCAAGAAAAGAATGAACAAGAATTATTGGAATTAGATAAATGGGCAAGTTTGT
GGAATTGGTTTAACATAACAAATTGGCTGTGGTATATAAAATTATTCATAATGATAGTAGGAGGCTTGGT
AGGTTTAAGAATAGTTTTTGCTGTACTTTCTATAGTGAATAGAGTTAGGCAGGGATATTCACCATTATCG
TTTCAGACCCACCTCCCAACCCCGAGGGGACCCATGCATTGCATCTCAATTAGTCAGCAACCAGGTGTGG
AAAGTCCCCAGGCTCCCCAGCAGGCAGAAGTATGCAAAGCATGCGTCTCAATTAGTCAGCAACCATAGTC
CCGCCCCTAACTCCGCCCATCCCGCCCCTAACTCCGCCCAGTTCCGCCCATTCTCCGCCCCATGGCTGAC
TAATTTTTTTTATTTATGCAGAGGCCGAGGCCGCCTCGGCCTCTGAGCTATTCCAGAAGTAGTGAGGAGG
CTTTTTTGGAGGCCTAGGCTTTTGCAAAAAGCTTTCTAGAGGTACCACCGGAGCTTACCATGACCGAGTA
CAAGCCCACGGTGCGCCTCGCCACCCGCGACGACGTCCCCAGGGCCGTACGCACCCTCGCCGCCGCGTTC
GCCGACTACCCCGCCACGCGCCACACCGTCGATCCGGACCGCCACATCGAGCGGGTCACCGAGCTGCAAG
AACTCTTCCTCACGCGCGTCGGGCTCGACATCGGCAAGGTGTGGGTCGCGGACGACGGCGCCGCCGTGGC
GGTCTGGACCACGCCGGAGAGCGTCGAAGCGGGGGCGGTGTTCGCCGAGATCGGCCCGCGCATGGCCGAG
TTGAGCGGTTCCCGGCTGGCCGCGCAGCAACAGATGGAAGGCCTCCTGGCGCCGCACCGGCCCAAGGAGC
CCGCGTGGTTCCTGGCCACCGTCGGCGTCTCGCCCGACCACCAGGGCAAGGGTCTGGGCAGCGCCGTCGT
GCTCCCCGGAGTGGAGGCGGCCGAGCGCGCCGGGGTGCCCGCCTTCCTGGAGACCTCCGCGCCCCGCAAC
CTCCCCTTCTACGAGCGGCTCGGCTTCACCGTCACCGCCGACGTCGAGGTGCCCGAAGGACCGCGCACCT
GGTGCATGACCCGCAAGCCCGGTGCCAGTTAACGAATTCTAGATCTTGAGACAAATGGCAGTATTCATCC
ACAATTTTAAAAGAAAAGGGGGGATTGGGGGGTACAGTGCAGGGGAAAGAATAGTAGACATAATAGCAAC
AGACATACAAACTAAAGAATTACAAAAACAAATTACAAAAATTCAAAATTTTCGGGTTTATTACAGGGAC
AGCAGAGATCCACTTTGGCGCCGGCTCGAGGCCTGCAGGTGCAAAGATGGATAAAGTTTTAAACAGAGAG
GAATCTTTGCAGCTAATGGACCTTCTAGGTCTTGAAAGGAGTGGGAATTGGCTCCGGTGCCCGTCAGTGG
GCAGAGCGCACATCGCCCACAGTCCCCGAGAAGTTGGGGGGAGGGGTCGGCAATTGAACCGGTGCCTAGA
GAAGGTGGCGCGGGGTAAACTGGGAAAGTGATGTCGTGTACTGGCTCCGCCTTTTTCCCGAGGGTGGGGG
AGAACCGTATATAAGTGCAGTAGTCGCCGTGAACGTTCTTTTTCGCAACGGGTTTGCCGCCAGAACACAG
GTAAGTGCCGTGTGTGGTTCCCGCGGGCCTGGCCTCTTTACGGGTTATGGCCCTTGCGTGCCTTGAATTA
CTTCCACCTGGCTGCAGTACGTGATTCTTGATCCCGAGCTTCGGGTTGGAAGTGGGTGGGAGAGTTCGAG
GCCTTGCGCTTAAGGAGCCCCTTCGCCTCGTGCTTGAGTTGAGGCCTGGCCTGGGCGCTGGGGCCGCCGC
GTGCGAATCTGGTGGCACCTTCGCGCCTGTCTCGCTGCTTTCGATAAGTCTCTAGCCATTTAAAATTTTT
GATGACCTGCTGCGACGCTTTTTTTCTGGCAAGATAGTCTTGTAAATGCGGGCCAAGATCTGCACACTGG
TATTTCGGTTTTTGGGGCCGCGGGCGGCGACGGGGCCCGTGCGTCCCAGCGCACATGTTCGGCGAGGCGG
GGCCTGCGAGCGCGGCCACCGAGAATCGGACGGGGGTAGTCTCAAGCTGGCCGGCCTGCTCTGGTGCCTG
GCCTCGCGCCGCCGTGTATCGCCCCGCCCTGGGCGGCAAGGCTGGCCCGGTCGGCACCAGTTGCGTGAGC
GGAAAGATGGCCGCTTCCCGGCCCTGCTGCAGGGAGCTCAAAATGGAGGACGCGGCGCTCGGGAGAGCGG
GCGGGTGAGTCACCCACACAAAGGAAAAGGGCCTTTCCGTCCTCAGCCGTCGCTTCATGTGACTCCACGG
AGTACCGGGCGCCGTCCAGGCACCTCGATTAGTTCTCGAGCTTTTGGAGTACGTCGTCTTTAGGTTGGGG
GGAGGGGTTTTATGCGATGGAGTTTCCCCACACTGAGTGGGTGGAGACTGAAGTTAGGCCAGCTTGGCAC
TTGATGTAATTCTCCTTGGAATTTGCCCTTTTTGAGTTTGGATCTTGGTTCATTCTCAAGCCTCAGACAG
TGGTTCAAAGTTTTTTTCTTCCATTTCAGGTGTCGTGAGGCTAGCACCGCCACCATGTCGGCGGAGACCG
CGAGCGGCCCCACAGAGGACCAGGTGGAAATCCTGGAGTACAACTTCAACAAGGTCGACAAGCACCCGGA
TTCCACCACGCTGTGCCTCATCGCGGCCGAGGCAGGCCTTTCCGAGGAGGAGACCCAGAAATGGTTTAAG
CAGCGCCTGGCAAAGTGGCGGCGCTCAGAAGGCCTGCCCTCAGAGTGCAGATCCGTCACAGACTAGTAAT
GAACTAGTCCGTAACTTGAAAGTATTTCGATTTCTTGGCTTTATATATCTTGTGGAAAGGACGAGATGTG
TCTGGAGGCTGACGGGAAACGCGTTAAGTCGACAATCAACCTCTGGATTACAAAATTTGTGAAAGATTGA
CTGGTATTCTTAACTATGTTGCTCCTTTTACGCTATGTGGATACGCTGCTTTAATGCCTTTGTATCATGC
TATTGCTTCCCGTATGGCTTTCATTTTCTCCTCCTTGTATAAATCCTGGTTGCTGTCTCTTTATGAGGAG
TTGTGGCCCGTTGTCAGGCAACGTGGCGTGGTGTGCACTGTGTTTGCTGACGCAACCCCCACTGGTTGGG
GCATTGCCACCACCTGTCAGCTCCTTTCCGGGACTTTCGCTTTCCCCCTCCCTATTGCCACGGCGGAACT
CATCGCCGCCTGCCTTGCCCGCTGCTGGACAGGGGCTCGGCTGTTGGGCACTGACAATTCCGTGGTGTTG
TCGGGGAAATCATCGTCCTTTCCTTGGCTGCTCGCCTGTGTTGCCACCTGGATTCTGCGCGGGACGTCCT
TCTGCTACGTCCCTTCGGCCCTCAATCCAGCGGACCTTCCTTCCCGCGGCCTGCTGCCGGCTCTGCGGCC
TCTTCCGCGTCTTCGCCTTCGCCCTCAGACGAGTCGGATCTCCCTTTGGGCCGCCTCCCCGCGTCGACTT
TAAGACCAATGACTTACAAGGCAGCTGTAGATCTTAGCCACTTTTTAAAAGAAAAGGGGGGACTGGAAGG
GCTAATTCACTCCCAACGAAGACAAGATCTGCTTTTTGCTTGTACTGGGTCTCTCTGGTTAGACCAGATC
TGAGCCTGGGAGCTCTCTGGCTAACTAGGGAACCCACTGCTTAAGCCTCAATAAAGCTTGCCTTGAGTGC
TTCAAGTAGTGTGTGCCCGTCTGTTGTGTGACTCTGGTAACTAGAGATCCCTCAGACCCTTTTAGTCAGT
GTGGAAAATCTCTAGCAGTACGTATAGTAGTTCATGTCATCTTATTATTCAGTATTTATAACTTGCAAAG
AAATGAATATCAGAGAGTGAGAGGAACTTGTTTATTGCAGCTTATAATGGTTACAAATAAAGCAATAGCA
TCACAAATTTCACAAATAAAGCATTTTTTTCACTGCATTCTAGTTGTGGTTTGTCCAAACTCATCAATGT
ATCTTATCATGTCTGGCTCTAGCTATCCCGCCCCTAACTCCGCCCATCCCGCCCCTAACTCCGCCCAGTT
CCGCCCATTCTCCGCCCCATGGCTGACTAATTTTTTTTATTTATGCAGAGGCCGAGGCCGCCTCGGCCTC
TGAGCTATTCCAGAAGTAGTGAGGAGGCTTTTTTGGAGGCCTAGGGACGTACCCAATTCGCCCTATAGTG
AGTCGTATTACGCGCGCTCACTGGCCGTCGTTTTACAACGTCGTGACTGGGAAAACCCTGGCGTTACCCA
ACTTAATCGCCTTGCAGCACATCCCCCTTTCGCCAGCTGGCGTAATAGCGAAGAGGCCCGCACCGATCGC
CCTTCCCAACAGTTGCGCAGCCTGAATGGCGAATGGG
[124 nt withheld, positions 5918-6041]
C
[91 nt withheld, positions 6043-6133]
A
[49 nt withheld, positions 6135-6183]
CCTTTGACGTTGGAGTCCACGTTCTTT
[37 nt withheld, positions 6211-6247]
ACCCTATCTCGGTCTATTCTTTTGATTTATAAGGGATTTTGCCGATTTCGGCCTATTGGTTAAAAAATGA
GCTGATTTAACAAAAATTTAACGCGAATTTTAACAAAATATTAACGCTTACAATTTAGGTGGCACTTTTC
GGGGAAATGTGCGCGGAACCCCTATTTGTTTATTTTTCTAAATACATTCAAATATGTATCCGCTCATGAG
ACAATAACCCTGATAAATGCTTCAATAATATTGAAAAAGGAAGAGTATGAGTATTCAACATTTCCGTGTC
GCCCTTATTCCCTTTTTTGCGGCATTTTGCCTTCCTGTTTTTGCTCACCCAGAAACGCTGGTGAAAGTAA
AAGATGCTGAAGATCAGTTGGGTGCACGAGTGGGTTACATCGAACTGGATCTCAACAGCGGTAAGATCCT
TGAGAGTTTTCGCCCCGAAGAACGTTTTCCAATGATGAGCACTTTTAAAGTTCTGCTATGTGGCGCGGTA
TTATCCCGTATTGACGCCGGGCAAGAGCAACTCGGTCGCCGCATACACTATTCTCAGAATGACTTGGTTG
AGTACTCACCAGTCACAGAAAAGCATCTTACGGATGGCATGACAGTAAGAGAATTATGCAGTGCTGCCAT
AACCATGAGTGATAACACTGCGGCCAACTTACTTCTGACAACGATCGGAGGACCGAAGGAGCTAACCGCT
TTTTTGCACAACATGGGGGATCATGTAACTCGCCTTGATCGTTGGGAACCGGAGCTGAATGAAGCCATAC
CAAACGACGAGCGTGACACCACGATGCCTGTAGCAATGGCAACAACGTTGCGCAAACTATTAACTGGCGA
ACTACTTACTCTAGCTTCCCGGCAACAATTAATAGACTGGATGGAGGCGGATAAAGTTGCAGGACCACTT
CTGCGCTCGGCCCTTCCGGCTGGCTGGTTTATTGCTGATAAATCTGGAGCCGGTGAGCGTGGGTCTCGCG
GTATCATTGCAGCACTGGGGCCAGATGGTAAGCCCTCCCGTATCGTAGTTATCTACACGACGGGGAGTCA
GGCAACTATGGATGAACGAAATAGACAGATCGCTGAGATAGGTGCCTCACTGATTAAGCATTGGTAACTG
TCAGACCAAGTTTACTCATATATACTTTAGATTGATTTAAAACTTCATTTTTAATTTAAAAGGATCTAGG
TGAAGATCCTTTTTGATAATCTCATGACCAAAATCCCTTAACGTGAGTTTTCGTTCCACTGAGCGTCAGA
CCCCGTAGAAAAGATCAAAGGATCTTCTTGAGATCCTTTTTTTCTGCGCGTAATCTGCTGCTTGCAAACA
AAAAAACCACCGCTACCAGCGGTGGTTTGTTTGCCGGATCAAGAGCTACCAACTCTTTTTCCGAAGGTAA
CTGGCTTCAGCAGAGCGCAGATACCAAATACTGTTCTTCTAGTGTAGCCGTAGTTAGGCCACCACTTCAA
GAACTCTGTAGCACCGCCTACATACCTCGCTCTGCTAATCCTGTTACCAGTGGCTGCTGCCAGTGGCGAT
AAGTCGTGTCTTACCGGGTTGGACTCAAGACGATAGTTACCGGATAAGGCGCAGCGGTCGGGCTGAACGG
GGGGTTCGTGCACACAGCCCAGCTTGGAGCGAACGACCTACACCGAACTGAGATACCTACAGCGTGAGCT
ATGAGAAAGCGCCACGCTTCCCGAAGGGAGAAAGGCGGACAGGTATCCGGTAAGCGGCAGGGTCGGAACA
GGAGAGCGCACGAGGGAGCTTCCAGGGGGAAACGCCTGGTATCTTTATAGTCCTGTCGGGTTTCGCCACC
TCTGACTTGAGCGTCGATTTTTGTGATGCTCGTCAGGGGGGCGGAGCCTATGGAAAAACGCCAGCAACGC
GGCCTTTTTACGGTTCCTGGCCTTTTGCTGGCCTTTTGCTCACATGTTCTTTCCTGCGTTATCCCCTGAT
TCTGTGGATAACCGTATTACCGCCTTTGAGTGAGCTGATACCGCTCGCCGCAGCCGAACGACCGAGCGCA
GCGAGTCAGTGAGCGAGGAAGCGGAAGAGCGCCCAATACGCAAACCGCCTCTCCCCGCGCGTTGGCCGAT
TCATTAATGCAGCTGGCACGACAGGTTTCCCGACTGGAAAGCGGGCAGTGAGCGCAACGCAATTAATGTG
AGTTAGCTCACTCATTAGGCACCCCAGGCTTTACACTTTATGCTTCCGGCTCGTATGTTGTGTGGAATTG
TGAGCGGATAACAATTTCACACAGGAAACAGCTATGACCATGATTACGCCAAGCGCGCAATTAACCCTCA
CTAAAGGGAACAAAAGCTGGAGCTGCAAGC
