>Addgene plasmid #141931 | TFORF2121 | depositor partial sequence | sequence record 277930 | Insert
ACCGCCACCATGTCGGCGGAGACCGCGAGCGGCCCCACAGAGGACCAGGTGGAAATCCTGGAGTACAACT
TCAACAAGGTCGACAAGCACCCGGATTCCACCACGCTGTGCCTCATCGCGGCCGAGGCAGGCCTTTCCGA
GGAGGAGACCCAGAAATGGTTTAAGCAGCGCCTGGCAAAGTGGCGGCGCTCAGAAGGCCTGCCCTCAGAG
TGCAGATCCGTCACAGACTAGTAATGAACTAGTCCGTAACTTGAAAGTATTTCGATTTCTTGGCTTTATA
TATCTTGTGGAAAGGACGAGATGTGTCTGGAGGCTGACGGGAA
