>Addgene plasmid #141931 | TFORF2121 | depositor partial sequence | sequence record 277931 | Barcode
GATGTGTCTGGAGGCTGACGGGAA
